Addgene plasmid #51651: DAG1-bio-His
Purpose: Expresses full-length Dystroglycan precursor ectodomain in mammalian cells. C-terminal rat Cd4d3+4 tag, biotinylation sequence and His tag.
Depositing lab: Gavin Wright. Depositing organization: Wellcome Sanger Institute. Publication: A human platelet receptor protein microarray identifies FcepsilonR1alpha as an activating PEAR1 ligand. Sun Y, Vandenbriele C, Kauskot A, Verhamme P, Hoylaerts MF, Wright GJ. Mol Cell Proteomics. 2015 Feb 23. pii: mcp.M114.046946. 10.1074/mcp.M114.046946 PubMed 25713122.
Backbone
  Vector backbone: pTT3
  Backbone manufacturer: Yves Durocher, NRC
  Backbone size w/o insert (bp): 6618
  Total vector size (bp): 8897
  Modifications to backbone: Rat CD4 d3+4, enzymatic biotinylation sequence, linker and His tag (CD4d3+4-BioLHis).
  Vector type: Mammalian Expression
Growth in bacteria
  Bacterial resistance: Ampicillin, 100 μg/mL
  Growth temperature: 37°C
  Growth strain: Top10
  Copy number: High Copy
Gene/Insert
  Gene/Insert name: DAG1 (alt name: Dystroglycan precursor)
  Species: H. sapiens (human)
  Insert size (bp): 2279
  Entrez Gene: DAG1 (a.k.a. 156DAG, A3a, AGRNR, DAG, LGMDR16, MDDGA9, MDDGC7, MDDGC9)
  Promoter: CMV
  Tag / fusion protein: rat CD4 d3+4 (C terminal on backbone); enzymatic biotinylation sequence (C terminal on backbone); His tag (C terminal on backbone)
  Cloning method: Restriction Enzyme; 5′ cloning site NotI (not destroyed); 3′ cloning site AscI (not destroyed)
  Sequencing primers: 5′ CMV-fwd
Resource information
  A portion of this plasmid was derived from a plasmid made by: Insert was chemically synthesised.
Terms and licenses: Academic/Nonprofit Terms; Industry Terms: Not Available to Industry
Depositor comments: Article ref 16
How to cite: DAG1-bio-His was a gift from Gavin Wright (Addgene plasmid # 51651 ; http://n2t.net/addgene:51651 ; RRID:Addgene_51651)
