[The description below was written by a language model from this plasmid's Addgene catalogue record and pLannotate feature annotations shown in this document.]
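Description:
DAG1-bio-His is a mammalian expression plasmid of 8,897 bp built on the pTT3 backbone. It is designed to produce the entire ectodomain of the human dystroglycan precursor (DAG1) as a soluble, tagged recombinant protein in transfected mammalian cells. In bacteria it is maintained through a high-copy ColE1/pUC-type origin and selected with ampicillin via the β-lactamase gene. The backbone also carries a fragment of the Epstein-Barr virus oriP, which generally supports episomal maintenance in cells that supply EBNA1. Remnants of lac regulatory sequences are annotated in the backbone as well, with no evident role in the expression cassette.

The expression cassette is driven by the CMV immediate-early enhancer and promoter. Downstream lie adenovirus-derived leader and splice sequences and a chimeric intron fragment, elements that typically improve transcript processing and yield; the short "PTP" hit on the reverse strand probably reflects this adenoviral sequence rather than a functional coding region. The chemically synthesised DAG1 insert of about 2.3 kb sits between retained NotI and AscI sites. A short fragment annotated as a mouse immunoglobulin heavy chain signal sequence lies just upstream, though the record does not say whether it is part of the open reading frame.

The insert is fused at its C terminus to backbone-encoded rat CD4 domains 3 and 4, followed according to the record by an enzymatic biotinylation sequence, a linker and a His tag; the last three are not individually annotated in the feature table. A rabbit β-globin polyadenylation signal terminates the transcript. The tags allow purification through the His tag and oriented capture of the biotinylated protein on streptavidin. This suits the extracellular receptor–ligand interaction screening and protein microarray work described in the associated platelet receptor study.
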