Features (pLannotate 1.2.2; 19 found; start..end, strand, type, name):
    713..768     +  polyA_signal   β-globin poly(A) signal: rabbit β-globin polyadenylation signal (Gil and Proudfoot, 1987)
   1282..2963    -  rep_origin     oriP (fragment): Epstein-Barr virus oriP replication origin (Yates et al., 2000)
   3090..3194    +  promoter       AmpR promoter: bla
   3195..4055    +  CDS            AmpR: β-lactamase; bla; confers resistance to ampicillin, carbenicillin, and related antibiotics
   4226..4814    +  rep_origin     ori: high-copy-number ColE1/pMB1/pBR322/pUC origin of replication
   4997..5089    +  CDS            lacI (fragment): lac repressor; lacI; The lac repressor binds to the lac operator to inhibit transcription in E. coli. This inhibition can be relieved by adding lactose or isopropyl-β-D-thiogalactopyranoside (IPTG).
   5102..5123    +  protein_bind   CAP binding site: CAP binding activates transcription in the presence of cAMP. E. coli catabolite activator protein
   5138..5168    +  promoter       lac promoter: promoter for the E. coli lac operon
   5176..5192    +  protein_bind   lac operator: The lac repressor binds to the lac operator to inhibit transcription in E. coli. This inhibition can be relieved by adding lactose or isopropyl-β-D-thiogalactopyranoside (IPTG). lac repressor encoded by lacI
   5262..5278    +  promoter       tet promoter (fragment): E. coli promoter for tetracycline efflux protein gene
   5288..5313    -  CDS            bla(M) (fragment): β-lactamase lacking the signal sequence; bla(M); allows cytosolic expression of β-lactamase
   5487..5866    +  enhancer       CMV enhancer: human cytomegalovirus immediate early enhancer
   5868..6067    +  promoter       CMV promoter: human cytomegalovirus (CMV) immediate early promoter
   6135..6173    +  misc_feature   Ad SA (fragment): adenovirus major late transcript splice acceptor (Friedrich and Soriano, 1991)
   6206..6415    -  CDS            PTP (fragment): TERM_ADE02 - Experimental evidence at protein level: Swiss-Prot protein existence level 1. Protein covalently bound to the viral DNA that acts as a primer for viral genomic replication by DNA strand displacement. Assembles on the viral origin of replication in an initiation complex with viral polymerase, DBP, host NFIA and host POU2F1/OCT1. During initiation, the polymerase covalently couples the first dCTP with Ser- 580 of pTP. The terminal protein stimulates the template activity over 20 fold compared to protein-free templates. Neo-synthesized viral genomes are linked to two preterminal prot
   6446..6535    +  intron         chimeric intron (fragment): chimera between introns from adenovirus and immunoglobulin heavy chain genes
   6554..6600    +  CDS            IgH signal sequence (fragment): signal sequence from the mouse immunoglobulin heavy chain variable region
   6631..19      +  CDS            DAG1 (fragment) (across the origin): DAG1_HUMAN - Experimental evidence at protein level: Swiss-Prot protein existence level 1. [Alpha-dystroglycan]: (Microbial infection) Acts as a receptor for lassa virus and lymphocytic choriomeningitis virus glycoprotein and class C new-world arenaviruses (PubMed:16254364, PubMed:19324387, PubMed:17360738). Acts as a Schwann cell receptor for Mycobacterium leprae, the causative organism of leprosy, but only in the presence of the G-domain of LAMA2 (PubMed:9851927). From Homo sapiens (Human).
   8890..553     +  CDS            Cd4 (fragment) (across the origin): CD4_RAT - Experimental evidence at protein level: Swiss-Prot protein existence level 1. Integral membrane glycoprotein that plays an essential role in the immune response and serves multiple functions in responses against both external and internal offenses. In T-cells, functions primarily as a coreceptor for MHC class II molecule:peptide complex. The antigens presented by class II peptides are derived from extracellular proteins while class I peptides are derived from cytosolic proteins. Interacts simultaneously with the T-cell receptor (TCR) and the MHC class II presented by antigen presenti
>Addgene plasmid #51651 | DAG1-bio-His | depositor full sequence | sequence record 78975 | DAG1-bio-His sequence 8897 bps
GTCGACCTCCATCACGGCCTATAAGAGTGAGGGGGAGTCAGCGGAGTTCTCCTTCCCACTCAACCTTGGA
GAGGAAAGCCTGCAGGGAGAGTTGAGATGGAAGGCAGAGAAGGCTCCTTCTTCCCAGTCCTGGATCACCT
TCTCCCTAAAGAACCAAAAGGTGTCTGTGCAGAAGTCTACTAGCAACCCCAAGTTCCAGCTGTCCGAAAC
GCTCCCACTCACCCTTCAGATACCCCAGGTCTCCCTTCAGTTTGCTGGTTCTGGCAACCTGACCCTGACT
CTGGACAGAGGGATACTGTATCAGGAAGTGAACCTGGTGGTGATGAAAGTGACTCAGCCCGACAGCAACA
CTTTGACCTGTGAGGTGATGGGACCCACCTCACCCAAGATGAGACTGATCTTGAAGCAGGAGAATCAGGA
GGCCAGGGTCTCCAGGCAGGAGAAAGTGATTCAAGTGCAGGCCCCTGAAGCAGGGGTGTGGCAATGTCTA
CTGAGTGAAGGTGAAGAGGTCAAGATGGACTCCAAGATCCAGGTTTTATCCAAAGGGTTGAATTCCGGCA
GCCTGCACCACATCCTGGACGCCCAGAAGATGCTGTGGAACCACAGGGACAGGAACCTGCCTCCTCTGGC
CCCTCTGGGCCCCCACCACCATCACCACCATTGAGTCTAGACACGTGATTAATTAAGGATCCCCCGACCT
CGACCTCTGGCTAATAAAGGAAATTTATTTTCATTGCAATAGTGTGTTGGAATTTTTTGTGTCTCTCACT
CGGAAGGACATATGGGAGGGCAAATCATTTGGTCGAGATCCCTCGGAGATCTCTAGCTAGAGGATCGATC
CCCGCCCCGGACGAACTAAACCTGACTACGACATCTCTGCCCCTTCTTCGCGGGGCAGTGCATGTAATCC
CTTCAGTTGGTTGGTACAACTTGCCAACTGGGCCCTGTTCCACATGTGACACGGGGGGGGACCAAACACA
AAGGGGTTCTCTGACTGTAGTTGACATCCTTATAAATGGATGTGCACATTTGCCAACACTGAGTGGCTTT
CATCCTGGAGCAGACTTTGCAGTCTGTGGACTGCAACACAACATTGCCTTTATGTGTAACTCTTGGCTGA
AGCTCTTACACCAATGCTGGGGGACATGTACCTCCCAGGGGCCCAGGAAGACTACGGGAGGCTACACCAA
CGTCAATCAGAGGGGCCTGTGTAGCTACCGATAAGCGGACCCTCAAGAGGGCATTAGCAATAGTGTTTAT
AAGGCCCCCTTGTTAACCCTAAACGGGTAGCATATGCTTCCCGGGTAGTAGTATATACTATCCAGACTAA
CCCTAATTCAATAGCATATGTTACCCAACGGGAAGCATATGCTATCGAATTAGGGTTAGTAAAAGGGTCC
TAAGGAACAGCGATATCTCCCACCCCATGAGCTGTCACGGTTTTATTTACATGGGGTCAGGATTCCACGA
GGGTAGTGAACCATTTTAGTCACAAGGGCAGTGGCTGAAGATCAAGGAGCGGGCAGTGAACTCTCCTGAA
TCTTCGCCTGCTTCTTCATTCTCCTTCGTTTAGCTAATAGAATAACTGCTGAGTTGTGAACAGTAAGGTG
TATGTGAGGTGCTCGAAAACAAGGTTTCAGGTGACGCCCCCAGAATAAAATTTGGACGGGGGGTTCAGTG
GTGGCATTGTGCTATGACACCAATATAACCCTCACAAACCCCTTGGGCAATAAATACTAGTGTAGGAATG
AAACATTCTGAATATCTTTAACAATAGAAATCCATGGGGTGGGGACAAGCCGTAAAGACTGGATGTCCAT
CTCACACGAATTTATGGCTATGGGCAACACATAATCCTAGTGCAATATGATACTGGGGTTATTAAGATGT
GTCCCAGGCAGGGACCAAGACAGGTGAACCATGTTGTTACACTCTATTTGTAACAAGGGGAAAGAGAGTG
GACGCCGACAGCAGCGGACTCCACTGGTTGTCTCTAACACCCCCGAAAATTAAACGGGGCTCCACGCCAA
TGGGGCCCATAAACAAAGACAAGTGGCCACTCTTTTTTTTGAAATTGTGGAGTGGGGGCACGCGTCAGCC
CCCACACGCCGCCCTGCGGTTTTGGACTGTAAAATAAGGGTGTAATAACTTGGCTGATTGTAACCCCGCT
AACCACTGCGGTCAAACCACTTGCCCACAAAACCACTAATGGCACCCCGGGGAATACCTGCATAAGTAGG
TGGGCGGGCCAAGATAGGGGCGCGATTGCTGCGATCTGGAGGACAAATTACACACACTTGCGCCTGAGCG
CCAAGCACAGGGTTGTTGGTCCTCATATTCACGAGGTCGCTGAGAGCACGGTGGGCTAATGTTGCCATGG
GTAGCATATACTACCCAAATATCTGGATAGCATATGCTATCCTAATCTATATCTGGGTAGCATAGGCTAT
CCTAATCTATATCTGGGTAGCATATGCTATCCTAATCTATATCTGGGTAGTATATGCTATCCTAATTTAT
ATCTGGGTAGCATAGGCTATCCTAATCTATATCTGGGTAGCATATGCTATCCTAATCTATATCTGGGTAG
TATATGCTATCCTAATCTGTATCCGGGTAGCATATGCTATCCTAATAGAGATTAGGGTAGTATATGCTAT
CCTAATTTATATCTGGGTAGCATATACTACCCAAATATCTGGATAGCATATGCTATCCTAATCTATATCT
GGGTAGCATATGCTATCCTAATCTATATCTGGGTAGCATAGGCTATCCTAATCTATATCTGGGTAGCATA
TGCTATCCTAATCTATATCTGGGTAGTATATGCTATCCTAATTTATATCTGGGTAGCATAGGCTATCCTA
ATCTATATCTGGGTAGCATATGCTATCCTAATCTATATCTGGGTAGTATATGCTATCCTAATCTGTATCC
GGGTAGCATATGCTATCCTCATGATAAGCTGTCAAACATGAGAATTTTCTTGAAGACGAAAGGGCCTCGT
GATACGCCTATTTTTATAGGTTAATGTCATGATAATAATGGTTTCTTAGACGTCAGGTGGCACTTTTCGG
GGAAATGTGCGCGGAACCCCTATTTGTTTATTTTTCTAAATACATTCAAATATGTATCCGCTCATGAGAC
AATAACCCTGATAAATGCTTCAATAATATTGAAAAAGGAAGAGTATGAGTATTCAACATTTCCGTGTCGC
CCTTATTCCCTTTTTTGCGGCATTTTGCCTTCCTGTTTTTGCTCACCCAGAAACGCTGGTGAAAGTAAAA
GATGCTGAAGATCAGTTGGGTGCACGAGTGGGTTACATCGAACTGGATCTCAACAGCGGTAAGATCCTTG
AGAGTTTTCGCCCCGAAGAACGTTTTCCAATGATGAGCACTTTTAAAGTTCTGCTATGTGGCGCGGTATT
ATCCCGTGTTGACGCCGGGCAAGAGCAACTCGGTCGCCGCATACACTATTCTCAGAATGACTTGGTTGAG
TACTCACCAGTCACAGAAAAGCATCTTACGGATGGCATGACAGTAAGAGAATTATGCAGTGCTGCCATAA
CCATGAGTGATAACACTGCGGCCAACTTACTTCTGACAACGATCGGAGGACCGAAGGAGCTAACCGCTTT
TTTGCACAACATGGGGGATCATGTAACTCGCCTTGATCGTTGGGAACCGGAGCTGAATGAAGCCATACCA
AACGACGAGCGTGACACCACGATGCCTGCAGCAATGGCAACAACGTTGCGCAAACTATTAACTGGCGAAC
TACTTACTCTAGCTTCCCGGCAACAATTAATAGACTGGATGGAGGCGGATAAAGTTGCAGGACCACTTCT
GCGCTCGGCCCTTCCGGCTGGCTGGTTTATTGCTGATAAATCTGGAGCCGGTGAGCGTGGGTCTCGCGGT
ATCATTGCAGCACTGGGGCCAGATGGTAAGCCCTCCCGTATCGTAGTTATCTACACGACGGGGAGTCAGG
CAACTATGGATGAACGAAATAGACAGATCGCTGAGATAGGTGCCTCACTGATTAAGCATTGGTAACTGTC
AGACCAAGTTTACTCATATATACTTTAGATTGATTTAAAACTTCATTTTTAATTTAAAAGGATCTAGGTG
AAGATCCTTTTTGATAATCTCATGACCAAAATCCCTTAACGTGAGTTTTCGTTCCACTGAGCGTCAGACC
CCGTAGAAAAGATCAAAGGATCTTCTTGAGATCCTTTTTTTCTGCGCGTAATCTGCTGCTTGCAAACAAA
AAAACCACCGCTACCAGCGGTGGTTTGTTTGCCGGATCAAGAGCTACCAACTCTTTTTCCGAAGGTAACT
GGCTTCAGCAGAGCGCAGATACCAAATACTGTTCTTCTAGTGTAGCCGTAGTTAGGCCACCACTTCAAGA
ACTCTGTAGCACCGCCTACATACCTCGCTCTGCTAATCCTGTTACCAGTGGCTGCTGCCAGTGGCGATAA
GTCGTGTCTTACCGGGTTGGACTCAAGACGATAGTTACCGGATAAGGCGCAGCGGTCGGGCTGAACGGGG
GGTTCGTGCACACAGCCCAGCTTGGAGCGAACGACCTACACCGAACTGAGATACCTACAGCGTGAGCTAT
GAGAAAGCGCCACGCTTCCCGAAGGGAGAAAGGCGGACAGGTATCCGGTAAGCGGCAGGGTCGGAACAGG
AGAGCGCACGAGGGAGCTTCCAGGGGGAAACGCCTGGTATCTTTATAGTCCTGTCGGGTTTCGCCACCTC
TGACTTGAGCGTCGATTTTTGTGATGCTCGTCAGGGGGGCGGAGCCTATGGAAAAACGCCAGCAACGCGG
CCTTTTTACGGTTCCTGGCCTTTTGCTGGCCTTTTGCTCACATGTTCTTTCCTGCGTTATCCCCTGATTC
TGTGGATAACCGTATTACCGCCTTTGAGTGAGCTGATACCGCTCGCCGCAGCCGAACGACCGAGCGCAGC
GAGTCAGTGAGCGAGGAAGCGGAAGAGCGCCCAATACGCAAACCGCCTCTCCCCGCGCGTTGGCCGATTC
ATTAATGCAGCTGGCACGACAGGTTTCCCGACTGGAAAGCGGGCAGTGAGCGCAACGCAATTAATGTGAG
TTAGCTCACTCATTAGGCACCCCAGGCTTTACACTTTATGCTTCCGGCTCGTATGTTGTGTGGAATTGTG
AGCGGATAACAATTTCACACAGGAAACAGCTATGACCATGATTACGCCAAGCTCTAGCTAGAGGTCGACC
AATTCTCATGTTTGACAGCTTATCATCGCAGATCCGGGCAACGTTGTTGCCATTGCTGCAGGCGCAGAAC
TGGTAGGTATGGAAGATCTATACATTGAATCAATATTGGCAATTAGCCATATTAGTCATTGGTTATATAG
CATAAATCAATATTGGCTATTGGCCATTGCATACGTTGTATCTATATCATAATATGTACATTTATATTGG
CTCATGTCCAATATGACCGCCATGTTGACATTGATTATTGACTAGTTATTAATAGTAATCAATTACGGGG
TCATTAGTTCATAGCCCATATATGGAGTTCCGCGTTACATAACTTACGGTAAATGGCCCGCCTGGCTGAC
CGCCCAACGACCCCCGCCCATTGACGTCAATAATGACGTATGTTCCCATAGTAACGCCAATAGGGACTTT
CCATTGACGTCAATGGGTGGAGTATTTACGGTAAACTGCCCACTTGGCAGTACATCAAGTGTATCATATG
CCAAGTCCGCCCCCTATTGACGTCAATGACGGTAAATGGCCCGCCTGGCATTATGCCCAGTACATGACCT
TACGGGACTTTCCTACTTGGCAGTACATCTACGTATTAGTCATCGCTATTACCATGGTGATGCGGTTTTG
GCAGTACACCAATGGGCGTGGATAGCGGTTTGACTCACGGGGATTTCCAAGTCTCCACCCCATTGACGTC
AATGGGAGTTTGTTTTGGCACCAAAATCAACGGGACTTTCCAAAATGTCGTAATAACCCCGCCCCGTTGA
CGCAAATGGGCGGTAGGCGTGTACGGTGGGAGGTCTATATAAGCAGAGCTCGTTTAGTGAACCGTCAGAT
CCTCACTCTCTTCCGCATCGCTGTCTGCGAGGGCCAGCTGTTGGGCTCGCGGTTGAGGACAAACTCTTCG
CGGTCTTTCCAGTACTCTTGGATCGGAAACCCGTCGGCCTCCGAACGGTACTCCGCCACCGAGGGACCTG
AGCGAGTCCGCATCGACCGGATCGGAAAACCTCTCGAGAAAGGCGTCTAACCAGTCACAGTCGCAAGGTA
GGCTGAGCACCGTGGCGGGCGGCAGCGGGTGGCGGTCGGGGTTGTTTCTGGCGGAGGTGCTGCTGATGAT
GTAATTAAAGTAGGCGGTCTTGAGACGGCGGATGGTCGAGGTGAGGTGTGGCAGGCTTGAGATCCAGCTG
TTGGGGTGAGTACTCCCTCTCAAAAGCGGGCATTACTTCTGCGCTAAGATTGTCAGTTTCCAAAAACGAG
GAGGATTTGATATTCACCTGGCCCGATCTGGCCATACACTTGAGTGACAATGACATCCACTTTGCCTTTC
TCTCCACAGGTGTCCACTCCCAGGTCCAAGTTTAAACTGCGGCCGCCACCATGGTCATGAGCGTGGGCCT
GAGCCTGCTGCTGCCTCTGTGGGGCAGAACCTTTCTGCTGCTGCTGTCCGTGGTCATGGCCCAGAGCCAC
TGGCCTAGCGAGCCAAGCGAGGCCGTGAGAGACTGGGAGAACCAGCTGGAAGCCAGCATGCACAGCGTGC
TGTCCGATCTGCACGAAGCTGTGCCTACCGTCGTGGGCATCCCTGATGGCACCGCTGTCGTCGGGAGAAG
CTTCAGAGTGACCATCCCCACCGACCTGATCGCCAGTTCAGGCGATATCATCAAGGTGTCCGCCGCTGGC
AAAGAGGCCCTGCCCAGCTGGCTGCACTGGGACAGCCAGAGCCACACCCTGGAAGGCCTGCCCCTGGACA
CCGACAAGGGCGTGCACTACATCAGCGTGTCCGCCACCAGACTGGGCGCCAACGGCAGCCACATCCCCCA
GACCAGCAGCGTGTTCAGCATCGAGGTGTACCCCGAGGACCACAGCGATCTGCAGTCCGTGAGAACCGCC
AGCCCTGATCCTGGCGAGGTGGTGTCTAGCGCCTGTGCCGCCGATGAGCCTGTGACCGTGCTGACCGTGA
TCCTGGACGCCGACCTGACCAAGATGACCCCCAAGCAGCGCATTGATCTGCTCCACCGGATGCGGAGCTT
CAGCGAGGTGGAGCTGCACAACATGAAGCTGGTGCCCGTGGTCAACAACCGGCTGTTCGACATGAGCGCC
TTCATGGCCGGACCCGGCAACCCCAAGAAAGTGGTGGAGAACGGCGCTCTGCTCTCCTGGAAGCTGGGCT
GTAGTCTGAACCAGAACAGCGTGCCCGACATCCATGGCGTGGAGGCCCCTGCCAGAGAAGGCGCTATGAG
CGCACAGCTCGGCTATCCTGTCGTGGGCTGGCACATTGCCAACAAGAAGCCCCCCCTGCCCAAGAGAGTG
CGGAGACAGATCCACGCCACCCCTACCCCTGTGACAGCCATCGGCCCTCCAACCACCGCCATCCAGGAAC
CCCCCAGCAGAATCGTGCCTACCCCCACCTCTCCTGCCATTGCCCCCCCTACCGAGACAATGGCCCCTCC
CGTGCGGGATCCTGTGCCTGGCAAGCCCACCGTGACCATCAGAACCAGAGGCGCCATCATCCAGACCCCC
ACCCTGGGCCCTATCCAGCCCACCAGAGTGTCCGAGGCCGGCACCACAGTGCCTGGCCAGATCCGGCCCA
CCATGACAATCCCCGGCTACGTGGAGCCTACAGCCGTGGCCACCCCTCCTACCACCACCACCAAGAAACC
CCGGGTGTCCACCCCTAAGCCTGCCACCCCCAGCACCGACAGCACCACCACAACCACTAGACGGCCTACT
AAGAAGCCCAGAACCCCCAGACCCGTGCCTAGAGTGACCACCAAGGTGTCCATCACCCGGCTGGAAACCG
CCTCCCCCCCCACCAGGATCAGAACCACCACCTCCGGCGTGCCAAGAGGCGGCGAGCCCAACCAGAGGCC
CGAGCTGAAGAACCACATCGACCGGGTGGACGCCTGGGTCGGCACCTACTTCGAAGTGAAGATCCCCAGC
GACACCTTCTACGACCACGAGGACACCACCACCGACAAGCTGAAGCTGACCCTGAAGCTGCGGGAGCAGC
AGCTCGTGGGCGAGAAGTCCTGGGTGCAGTTCAACAGCAACAGCCAGCTGATGTACGGCCTGCCCGATAG
CAGCCACGTGGGCAAGCACGAGTACTTCATGCACGCCACCGATAAGGGCGGCCTGAGCGCCGTGGACGCC
TTCGAGATCCACGTGCACAGACGGCCTCAGGGCGATAGAGCCCCTGCCCGGTTCAAGGCCAAGTTCGTGG
GCGATCCCGCCCTGGTGCTGAACGACATCCACAAGAAGATCGCCCTGGTCAAGAAGCTGGCCTTCGCCTT
CGGCGACCGGAACTGCAGCACCATCACCCTGCAGAACATCACCCGGGGCAGCATCGTGGTGGAGTGGACC
AACAACACCCTGCCTCTGGAACCCTGCCCCAAAGAGCAGATCGCTGGCCTCTCAAGAAGAATCGCCGAGG
ACGACGGCAAGCCTAGACCCGCCTTCAGCAACGCCCTGGAACCCGACTTCAAGGCTACCTCTATCACTGT
GACTGGATCAGGAAGCTGCCGGCATCTGCAGTTCATCCCCGTGGTGCCCCCCAGAAGAGTGCCTAGCGAG
GCCCCTCCTACAGAGGTGCCCGACCGGGACCCTGAGAAGTCCAGCGAGGACGATGTGTATCTGCACACCG
GCGCGCC
