>Addgene plasmid #51651 | DAG1-bio-His | addgene partial sequence | sequence record 94472 | pMT2-F 5'-TTGCCTTTCTCTCCACAGGT-3'
CTGCGGCCGCCACCATGGTCATGAGCGTGGGCCTGAGCCTGCTGCTGCCTCTGTGGGGCAGAACCTTTCT
GCTGCTGCTGTCCGTGGTCATGGCCCAGAGCCACTGGCCTAGCGAGCCAAGCGAGGCCGTGAGAGACTGG
GAGAACCAGCTGGAAGCCAGCATGCACAGCGTGCTGTCCGATCTGCACGAAGCTGTGCCTACCGTCGTGG
GCATCCCTGATGGCACCGCTGTCGTCGGGAGAAGCTTCAGAGTGACCATCCCCACCGACCTGATCGCCAG
TTCAGGCGATATCATCAAGGTGTCCGCCGCTGGCAAAGAGGCCCTGCCCAGCTGGCTGCACTGGGACAGC
CAGAGCCACACCCTGGAAGGCCTGCCCCTGGACACCGACAAGGGCGTGCACTACATCAGCGTGTCCGCCA
CCAGACTGGGCGCCAACGGCAGCCACATCCCCCAGACCAGCAGCGTGTTCAGCATCGAGGTGTACCCCGA
GGACCACAGCGATCTGCAGTCCGTGAGAACCGCCAGCCCTGATCCTGGCGAGGTGGTGTCTAGCGCCTGT
GCCGCCGATGAGCCTGTGACCGTGCTGACCGTGATCCTGGACGCCGACCTGACCAAGATGACCCCCAAGC
AGCGCATTGATCTGCTCCACCGGATGCGGAGCTTCAGCGAGGTGGAGCTGCACAACATGAAGCTGGTGCC
CGTGGTCAACAACCGGCTGTTCGACATGAGCGCCTTCATGGCCGGACCCGGCAACCCCAAGAAAGTGGTG
GAGAACGGCGCTCTGCTCTCCTGGAAGCTGGGCTGTAGTCTGAACCAGAACAGCGTGCCCGACATCCATG
GCGTGGAGGCCCCTGCCAGAGAA
