>Addgene plasmid #51651 | DAG1-bio-His | addgene partial sequence | sequence record 94711 | rb_glob_PA_term-R 5'-CCCATATGTCCTTCCGAGTG-3'
ATAAATTTCCTTTATTAGCCAGAGGTCGAGGTCGGGGGATCCTTAATTAATCACGTGTCTAGACTCAATG
GTGGTGATGGTGGTGGGGGCCCAGAGGGGCCAGAGGAGGCAGGTTCCTGTCCCTGTGGTTCCACAGCATC
TTCTGGGCGTCCAGGATGTGGTGCAGGCTGCCGGAATTCAACCCTTTGGATAAAACCTGGATCTTGGAGT
CCATCTTGACCTCTTCACCTTCACTCAGTAGACATTGCCACACCCCTGCTTCAGGGGCCTGCACTTGAAT
CACTTTCTCCTGCCTGGAGACCCTGGCCTCCTGATTCTCCTGCTTCAAGATCAGTCTCATCTTGGGTGAG
GTGGGTCCCATCACCTCACAGGTCAAAGTGTTGCTGTCGGGCTGAGTCACTTTCATCACCACCAGGTTCA
CTTCCTGATACAGTATCCCTCTGTCCAGAGTCAGGGTCAGGTTGCCAGAACCAGCAAACTGAAGGGAGAC
CTGGGGTATCTGAAGGGTGAGTGGGAGCGTTTCGGACAGCTGGAACTTGGGGTTGCTAGTAGACTTCTGC
ACAGACACCTTTTGGTTCTTTAGGGAGAAGGTGATCCAGGACTGGGAAGAAGGAGCCTTCTCTGCCTTCC
ATCTCAACTCTCCCTGCAGGCTTTCCTCTCCAAGGTTGAGTGGGAAGGAGAACTCCGCTGACTCCCCCTC
ACTCTTATAGGCCGTGATGGAGGTCGACGGCGCGCCGGTGTGCA
